Addgene plasmid #24585: pGADT7-ADH700-yeCherry-pTEF1(ashbya)-yeGFP-DHFR
Depositing lab: Thomas Wandless. Depositing organization: Stanford University. Publication: Dicistronic regulation of fluorescent proteins in the budding yeast Saccharomyces cerevisiae. Edwards SR, Wandless TJ. Yeast. 2010 Apr;27(4):229-36. doi: 10.1002/yea.1744 PubMed 20017217.
Backbone
  Vector backbone: pGADT7
  Backbone size w/o insert (bp): 6000
  Vector type: Yeast Expression
Growth in bacteria
  Bacterial resistance: Ampicillin, 100 μg/mL
  Growth temperature: 37°C
  Growth strain: DH5alpha
  Copy number: High Copy
Gene/Insert
  Gene/Insert name: pADH1 yeCherry::pTEF1 (Ashbya)yeGFP-DHFR (alt names: ADH1 promoter ye Cherry; pTEF1 (Ashbya) yeGFP-ecDHFR)
  Species: S. cerevisiae (budding yeast)
  Insert size (bp): 3000
  Mutation: 1. Truncated version of ADH700 promoter (SbfI/SpeI) driven yeast enhanced RFP (SpeI/-). 2. promoter TEF1(Ashbya.) (SacII/BglII) driven yeast enhanced GFP fused to E.coli DHFR (BglII/XhoI)
  Cloning method: Restriction Enzyme; 5′ cloning site sbf1 (not destroyed); 3′ cloning site XhoI (not destroyed)
  Sequencing primers: 5′ n/a
Terms and licenses: Academic/Nonprofit Terms; Industry Terms: Not Available to Industry
How to cite: pGADT7-ADH700-yeCherry-pTEF1(ashbya)-yeGFP-DHFR was a gift from Thomas Wandless (Addgene plasmid # 24585 ; http://n2t.net/addgene:24585 ; RRID:Addgene_24585)
