[The description below was written by a language model from this plasmid's Addgene catalogue record and pLannotate feature annotations shown in this document.]
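Description:
pGADT7-ADH700-yeCherry-pTEF1(ashbya)-yeGFP-DHFR is a yeast expression plasmid of about 9 kb built on the pGADT7 backbone and designed as an E. coli/S. cerevisiae shuttle vector. In bacteria it replicates from a high-copy ColE1/pUC-type origin and is selected with ampicillin through the β-lactamase gene. In yeast it is maintained episomally by the 2μ origin and selected by leucine prototrophy through the LEU2 marker under its own promoter. The annotation also detects backbone remnants with no evident role in the design: lac promoter/operator elements, short lacI, rop and bom fragments, and two closely spaced loxP sites.

The payload, roughly 3 kb cloned between SbfI and XhoI, consists of two fluorescent reporter units arranged in tandem on the same strand. A truncated ~700 bp version of the S. cerevisiae ADH1 promoter drives a yeast-enhanced red fluorescent protein (yeCherry, annotated as mCherry). Immediately downstream, the Ashbya gossypii TEF1 promoter drives a yeast-enhanced GFP (annotated as GFP S65T) fused at its C-terminus to E. coli dihydrofolate reductase. No terminator is annotated between the Cherry coding sequence and the TEF promoter. The only annotated terminator is the ADH1 terminator, preceded by a small ADH1 coding fragment, downstream of the GFP-DHFR fusion.

The associated publication concerns dicistronic regulation of fluorescent proteins in budding yeast. This suggests that the plasmid allows red and green signals from two separately promoted genes to be compared in the same cell. The record does not state whether the DHFR portion carries destabilizing mutations or what specific role it plays.
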