Features (pLannotate 1.2.2; 23 found; start..end, strand, type, name):
     15..719     +  promoter       ADH1 promoter: S. cerevisiae ADH1; promoter for alcohol dehydrogenase 1
    734..1441    +  CDS            mCherry: mCherry is a basic (constitutively fluorescent) red fluorescent protein published in 2004, derived from Discosoma sp.. It is reported to be a very rapidly-maturing monomer with low acid sensitivity.
   1451..1794    +  promoter       TEF promoter: Ashbya gossypii TEF promoter
   1807..2520    +  CDS            GFP (S65T): GFP (S65T) is a basic (constitutively fluorescent) green fluorescent protein published in 1995, derived from Aequorea victoria.
   2530..3002    +  CDS            ecDHFR (fragment): E. coli dihydrofolate reductase; folA
   3255..3389    +  CDS            ADH1 (fragment): ADH1_YEAST - Also known as ADC1. Experimental evidence at protein level: Swiss-Prot protein existence level 1. This isozyme preferentially catalyzes the conversion of primary unbranched alcohols to their corresponding aldehydes. Also shows activity toward secondary alcohols. From Saccharomyces cerevisiae (strain ATCC 204508 / S288c) (Baker's yeast).
   3393..3580    +  terminator     ADH1 terminator: S. cerevisiae ADH1; transcription terminator for the S. cerevisiae alcohol dehydrogenase 1 (ADH1) gene
   3697..4791    -  CDS            LEU2: 3-isopropylmalate dehydrogenase, required for leucine biosynthesis; S. cerevisiae LEU2; yeast auxotrophic marker
   4792..5197    -  promoter       LEU2 promoter: S. cerevisiae LEU2
   5263..5279    -  protein_bind   lac operator: The lac repressor binds to the lac operator to inhibit transcription in E. coli. This inhibition can be relieved by adding lactose or isopropyl-β-D-thiogalactopyranoside (IPTG). lac repressor encoded by lacI
   5287..5317    -  promoter       lac promoter: promoter for the E. coli lac operon
   5332..5353    -  protein_bind   CAP binding site: CAP binding activates transcription in the presence of cAMP. E. coli catabolite activator protein
   5366..5407    -  CDS            lacI (fragment): lac repressor; lacI; The lac repressor binds to the lac operator to inhibit transcription in E. coli. This inhibition can be relieved by adding lactose or isopropyl-β-D-thiogalactopyranoside (IPTG).
   5408..5441    -  protein_bind   loxP: Cre-mediated recombination occurs in the 8-bp core sequence (GCATACAT). Cre recombinase
   5519..5552    -  protein_bind   loxP: Cre-mediated recombination occurs in the 8-bp core sequence (GCATACAT). Cre recombinase
   5553..5609    -  CDS            lacI (fragment): lac repressor; lacI; The lac repressor binds to the lac operator to inhibit transcription in E. coli. This inhibition can be relieved by adding lactose or isopropyl-β-D-thiogalactopyranoside (IPTG).
   5792..6380    -  rep_origin     ori: high-copy-number ColE1/pMB1/pBR322/pUC origin of replication
   6551..7411    -  CDS            AmpR: β-lactamase; bla; confers resistance to ampicillin, carbenicillin, and related antibiotics
   7412..7516    -  promoter       AmpR promoter: bla
   7611..7646    +  CDS            rop (fragment): Rop protein, which maintains plasmids at low copy number; rop
   7748..7797    +  misc_feature   bom (fragment): basis of mobility region from pBR322
   7798..8962    +  rep_origin     2μ ori: yeast 2μ plasmid origin of replication
   8963..14      -  misc_feature   MCS (fragment) (across the origin): pUC18/19 multiple cloning site
>Addgene plasmid #24585 | pGADT7-ADH700-yeCherry-pTEF1(ashbya)-yeGFP-DHFR | depositor full sequence | sequence record 11460 | Author sequence
TGCATGCCTGCAGGATCCTTTTGTTGTTTCCGGGTGTACAATATGGACTTCCTCTTTTCTGGCAACCAAA
CCCATACATCGGGATTCCTATAATACCTTCGTTGGTCTCCCTAACATGTAGGTGGCGGAGGGGAGATATA
CAATAGAACAGATACCAGACAAGACATAATGGGCTAAACAAGACTACACCAATTACACTGCCTCATTGAT
GGTGGTACATAACGAACTAATACTGTAGCCCTAGACTTGATAGCCATCATCATATCGAAGTTTCACTACC
CTTTTTCCATTTGCCATCTATTGAAGTAATAATAGGCGCATGCAACTTCTTTTCTTTTTTTTTCTTTTCT
CTCTCCCCCGTTGTTGTCTCACCATATCCGCAATGACAAAAAAAATGATGGAAGACACTAAAGGAAAAAA
TTAACGACAAAGACAGCACCAACAGATGTCGTTGTTCCAGAGCTGATGAGGGGTATCTCGAAGCACACGA
AACTTTTTCCTTCCTTCATTCACGCACACTACTCTCTAATGAGCAACGGTATACGGCCTTCCTTCCAGTT
ACTTGAATTTGAAATAAAAAAAGTTTGCTGTCTTGCTATCAAGTATAAATAGACCTGCAATTATTAATCT
TTTGTTTCCTCGTCATTGTTCTCGTTCCCTTTCTTCCTTGTTTCTTTTTCTGCACAATATTTCAAGCTAT
ACCAAGCATACAATCAACTCCGGTACCACTAGTATGGTAAGTAAGGGTGAAGAAGACAATATGGCGATCA
TTAAGGAATTCATGCGTTTCAAAGTACACATGGAGGGAAGCGTGAACGGACATGAATTTGAAATCGAAGG
GGAAGGCGAAGGTAGACCATACGAAGGAACCCAGACCGCAAAGCTTAAAGTTACCAAAGGCGGGCCACTA
CCATTTGCATGGGATATCTTGAGCCCTCAGTTTATGTATGGCAGTAAGGCCTACGTTAAACACCCAGCTG
ATATTCCCGACTATTTGAAATTGTCTTTTCCAGAAGGATTCAAATGGGAAAGAGTAATGAATTTCGAGGA
CGGCGGAGTTGTTACTGTTACTCAAGATTCAAGTTTGCAAGACGGTGAATTTATTTACAAGGTCAAATTA
AGAGGGACTAATTTCCCTAGTGATGGTCCCGTCATGCAAAAGAAGACTATGGGTTGGGAAGCCTCATCTG
AACGTATGTATCCAGAAGATGGCGCGCTTAAGGGGGAAATTAAACAAAGATTGAAGTTAAAAGACGGTGG
TCACTACGACGCGGAAGTTAAGACCACTTATAAAGCTAAAAAGCCCGTTCAGTTACCTGGTGCATATAAC
GTAAACATTAAATTGGATATCACTTCACATAATGAAGATTACACTATTGTGGAACAATATGAAAGAGCTG
AAGGTAGGCACTCAACGGGTGGAATGGACGAATTGTACAAATAACCGCCGGACATGGAGGCCCAGAATAC
CCTCCTTGACAGTCTTGACGTGCGCAGCTCAGGGGCATGATGTGACTGTCGCCCGTACATTTAGCCCATA
CATCCCCATGTATAATCATTTGCATCCATACATTTTGATGGCCGCACGGCGCGAAGCAAAAATTACGGCT
CCTCGCTGCAGACCTGCGAGCAGGGAAACGCTCCCCTCACAGACGCGTTGAATTGTCCCCACGCCGCGCC
CCTGTAGAGAAATATAAAAGGTTAGGATTTGCCACTGAGGTTCTTCTTTCATATACTTCCTTTTAAAATC
TTGCTAGGATACAGTTCTCACATCACATCCGAACATAAACAACCCCGCGGGGTACCATGTCTAAAGGTGA
AGAATTATTCACTGGTGTTGTCCCAATTTTGGTTGAATTAGATGGTGATGTTAATGGTCACAAATTTTCT
GTCTCCGGTGAAGGTGAAGGTGATGCTACTTACGGTAAATTGACCTTAAAATTTATTTGTACTACTGGTA
AATTGCCAGTTCCATGGCCAACCTTAGTCACTACTTTAACTTATGGTGTTCAATGTTTTTCTAGATACCC
AGATCATATGAAACAACATGACTTTTTCAAGTCTGCCATGCCAGAAGGTTATGTTCAAGAAAGAACTATT
TTTTTCAAAGATGACGGTAACTACAAGACCAGAGCTGAAGTCAAGTTTGAAGGTGATACCTTAGTTAATA
GAATCGAATTAAAAGGTATTGATTTTAAAGAAGATGGTAACATTTTAGGTCACAAATTGGAATACAACTA
TAACTCTCACAATGTTTACATCATGGCTGACAAACAAAAGAATGGTATCAAAGTTAACTTCAAAATTAGA
CACAACATTGAAGATGGTTCTGTTCAATTAGCTGACCATTATCAACAAAATACTCCAATTGGTGATGGTC
CAGTCTTGTTACCAGACAACCATTACTTATCCACTCAATCTGCCTTATCCAAAGATCCAAACGAAAAGAG
AGACCACATGGTCTTGTTAGAATTTGTTACTGCTGCTGGTATTACCCATGGTATGGATGAATTGTACAAA
GAGATCTCAATCAGTCTGATTGCGGCGTTAGCGGTAGATCACGTTATCGGCATGGAAAACGCCATGCCGT
GGAACCTGCCTGCCGATCTCGCCTGGTTTAAACGCAACACCTTAAATAAACCCGTGATTATGGGCCGCCA
TACCTGGGAATCAATCGGTCGTCCGTTGCCAGGACGCAAAAATATTATCCTCAGCAGTCAACCGAGTACG
GACGATCGCGTAACGTGGGTGAAGTCGGTGGATGAAGCCATCGCGGCGTGTGGTGACGTACCAGAAATCA
TGGTGATTGGCGGCGGTCGCGTTTATGAACAGTTCTTGCCAAAAGCGCAAAAACTGTATCTGACGCATAT
CGACGCAGAAGTGGAAGGCGACACCCATTTCCCGGATTACGAGCCGGATGACTGGGAATCGGTATTCAGC
GAATTCCACGATGCTGATGCGCAGAACTCTCACAGCTATTGCTTTGAGATTCTGGAGCGGCGATAACTCG
AGCTGCAGATGAATCGTAGATACTGAAAAACCCCGCAAGTTCACTTCAACTGTGCATCGTGCACCATCTC
AATTTCTTTCATTTATACATCGTTTTGCCTTCTTTTATGTAACTATACTCCTCTAAGTTTCAATCTTGGC
CATGTAACCTCTGATCTATAGAATTTTTTAAATGACTAGAATTAATGCCCATCTTTTTTTTGGACCTAAA
TTCTTCATGAAAATATATTACGAGGGCTTATTCAGAAGCTTTGGACTTCTTCGCCAGAGGTTTGGTCAAG
TCTCCAATCAAGGTTGTCGGCTTGTCTACCTTGCCAGAAATTTACGAAAAGATGGAAAAGGGTCAAATCG
TTGGTAGATACGTTGTTGACACTTCTAAATAAGCGAATTTCTTATGATTTATGATTTTTATTATTAAATA
AGTTATAAAAAAAATAAGTGTATACAAATTTTAAAGTGACTCTTAGGTTTTAAAACGAAAATTCTTATTC
TTGAGTAACTCTTTCCTGTAGGTCAGGTTGCTTTCTCAGGTATAGCATGAGGTCGCTCTTATTGACCACA
CCTCTACCGGCCGGTCGAAATTCCCCTACCCTATGAACATATTCCATTTTGTAATTTCGTGTCGTTTCTA
TTATGAATTTCATTTATAAAGTTTATGTACAAATATCATAAAAAAAGAGAATCTTTTTAAGCAAGGATTT
TCTTAACTTCTTCGGCGACAGCATCACCGACTTCGGTGGTACTGTTGGAACCACCTAAATCACCAGTTCT
GATACCTGCATCCAAAACCTTTTTAACTGCATCTTCAATGGCCTTACCTTCTTCAGGCAAGTTCAATGAC
AATTTCAACATCATTGCAGCAGACAAGATAGTGGCGATAGGGTTGACCTTATTCTTTGGCAAATCTGGAG
CAGAACCGTGGCATGGTTCGTACAAACCAAATGCGGTGTTCTTGTCTGGCAAAGAGGCCAAGGACGCAGA
TGGCAACAAACCCAAGGAACCTGGGATAACGGAGGCTTCATCGGAGATGATATCACCAAACATGTTGCTG
GTGATTATAATACCATTTAGGTGGGTTGGGTTCTTAACTAGGATCATGGCGGCAGAATCAATCAATTGAT
GTTGAACCTTCAATGTAGGAAATTCGTTCTTGATGGTTTCCTCCACAGTTTTTCTCCATAATCTTGAAGA
GGCCAAAACATTAGCTTTATCCAAGGACCAAATAGGCAATGGTGGCTCATGTTGTAGGGCCATGAAAGCG
GCCATTCTTGTGATTCTTTGCACTTCTGGAACGGTGTATTGTTCACTATCCCAAGCGACACCATCACCAT
CGTCTTCCTTTCTCTTACCAAAGTAAATACCTCCCACTAATTCTCTGACAACAACGAAGTCAGTACCTTT
AGCAAATTGTGGCTTGATTGGAGATAAGTCTAAAAGAGAGTCGGATGCAAAGTTACATGGTCTTAAGTTG
GCGTACAATTGAAGTTCTTTACGGATTTTTAGTAAACCTTGTTCAGGTCTAACACTACCTGTACCCCATT
TAGGACCACCCACAGCACCTAACAAAACGGCATCAACCTTCTTGGAGGCTTCCAGCGCCTCATCTGGAAG
TGGGACACCTGTAGCGTCGATAGCAGCACCACCAATTAAATGATTTTCGAAATCGAACTTGACATTGGAA
CGAACATCAGAAATAGCTTTAAGAACCTTAATGGCTTCGGCTGTGATTTCTTGACCAACGTGGTCACCTG
GCAAAACGACGATCTTCTTAGGGGCAGACATTAGAATGGTATATCCTTGAAATATATATATATATTGCTG
AAATGTAAAAGGTAAGAAAAGTTAGAAAGTAAGACGATTGCTAACCACCTATTGGAAAAAACAATAGGTC
CTTAAATAATATTGTCAACTTCAAGTATTGTGATGCAAGCATTTAGTCATGAACGCTTCTCTATTCTATA
TGAAAAGCCGGTTCCGGCGCTCTCACCTTTCCTTTTTCTCCCAATTTTTCAGTTGAAAAAGGTATATGCG
TCAGGCGACCTCTGAAATTAACAAAAAATTTCCAGTCATCGAATTTGATTCTGTGCGATAGCGCCCCTGT
GTGTTCTCGTTATGTTGAGGAAAAAAATAATGGTTGCTAAGAGATTCGAACTCTTGCATCTTACGATACC
TGAGTATTCCCACAGTTGGGGATCTCGACTCTAGCTAGAGGATCAATTCGTAATCATGGTCATAGCTGTT
TCCTGTGTGAAATTGTTATCCGCTCACAATTCCACACAACATACGAGCCGGAAGCATAAAGTGTAAAGCC
TGGGGTGCCTAATGAGTGAGCTAACTCACATTAATTGCGTTGCGCTCACTGCCCGCTTTCCAGTCGGGAA
ACCTGTCGTGCCAGCTGATAACTTCGTATAATGTATGCTATACGAAGTTATTAGGTCTGAAGAGGAGTTT
ACGTCCAGCCAAGCTAGCTTGGCTGCAGGTCGAGCGGCCGCGATCCGGAACCCTTAATATAACTTCGTAT
AATGTATGCTATACGAAGTTATCAGCTGCATTAATGAATCGGCCAACGCGCGGGGAGAGGCGGTTTGCGT
ATTGGGCGCTCTTCCGCTTCCTCGCTCACTGACTCGCTGCGCTCGGTCGTTCGGCTGCGGCGAGCGGTAT
CAGCTCACTCAAAGGCGGTAATACGGTTATCCACAGAATCAGGGGATAACGCAGGAAAGAACATGTGAGC
AAAAGGCCAGCAAAAGGCCAGGAACCGTAAAAAGGCCGCGTTGCTGGCGTTTTTCCATAGGCTCCGCCCC
CCTGACGAGCATCACAAAAATCGACGCTCAAGTCAGAGGTGGCGAAACCCGACAGGACTATAAAGATACC
AGGCGTTTCCCCCTGGAAGCTCCCTCGTGCGCTCTCCTGTTCCGACCCTGCCGCTTACCGGATACCTGTC
CGCCTTTCTCCCTTCGGGAAGCGTGGCGCTTTCTCATAGCTCACGCTGTAGGTATCTCAGTTCGGTGTAG
GTCGTTCGCTCCAAGCTGGGCTGTGTGCACGAACCCCCCGTTCAGCCCGACCGCTGCGCCTTATCCGGTA
ACTATCGTCTTGAGTCCAACCCGGTAAGACACGACTTATCGCCACTGGCAGCAGCCACTGGTAACAGGAT
TAGCAGAGCGAGGTATGTAGGCGGTGCTACAGAGTTCTTGAAGTGGTGGCCTAACTACGGCTACACTAGA
AGGACAGTATTTGGTATCTGCGCTCTGCTGAAGCCAGTTACCTTCGGAAAAAGAGTTGGTAGCTCTTGAT
CCGGCAAACAAACCACCGCTGGTAGCGGTGGTTTTTTTGTTTGCAAGCAGCAGATTACGCGCAGAAAAAA
AGGATCTCAAGAAGATCCTTTGATCTTTTCTACGGGGTCTGACGCTCAGTGGAACGAAAACTCACGTTAA
GGGATTTTGGTCATGAGATTATCAAAAAGGATCTTCACCTAGATCCTTTTAAATTAAAAATGAAGTTTTA
AATCAATCTAAAGTATATATGAGTAAACTTGGTCTGACAGTTACCAATGCTTAATCAGTGAGGCACCTAT
CTCAGCGATCTGTCTATTTCGTTCATCCATAGTTGCCTGACTCCCCGTCGTGTAGATAACTACGATACGG
GAGGGCTTACCATCTGGCCCCAGTGCTGCAATGATACCGCGAGACCCACGCTCACCGGCTCCAGATTTAT
CAGCAATAAACCAGCCAGCCGGAAGGGCCGAGCGCAGAAGTGGTCCTGCAACTTTATCCGCCTCCATCCA
GTCTATTAATTGTTGCCGGGAAGCTAGAGTAAGTAGTTCGCCAGTTAATAGTTTGCGCAACGTTGTTGCC
ATTGCTACAGGCATCGTGGTGTCACGCTCGTCGTTTGGTATGGCTTCATTCAGCTCCGGTTCCCAACGAT
CAAGGCGAGTTACATGATCCCCCATGTTGTGCAAAAAAGCGGTTAGCTCCTTCGGTCCTCCGATCGTTGT
CAGAAGTAAGTTGGCCGCAGTGTTATCACTCATGGTTATGGCAGCACTGCATAATTCTCTTACTGTCATG
CCATCCGTAAGATGCTTTTCTGTGACTGGTGAGTACTCAACCAAGTCATTCTGAGAATAGTGTATGCGGC
GACCGAGTTGCTCTTGCCCGGCGTCAATACGGGATAATACCGCGCCACATAGCAGAACTTTAAAAGTGCT
CATCATTGGAAAACGTTCTTCGGGGCGAAAACTCTCAAGGATCTTACCGCTGTTGAGATCCAGTTCGATG
TAACCCACTCGTGCACCCAACTGATCTTCAGCATCTTTTACTTTCACCAGCGTTTCTGGGTGAGCAAAAA
CAGGAAGGCAAAATGCCGCAAAAAAGGGAATAAGGGCGACACGGAAATGTTGAATACTCATACTCTTCCT
TTTTCAATATTATTGAAGCATTTATCAGGGTTATTGTCTCATGAGCGGATACATATTTGAATGTATTTAG
AAAAATAAACAAATAGGGGTTCCGCGCACATTTCCCCGAAAAGTGCCACCTGACGTCTAAGAAACCATTA
TTATCATGACATTAACCTATAAAAATAGGCGTATCACGAGGCCCTTTCGTCTCGCGCGTTTCGGTGATGA
CGGTGAAAACCTCTGACACATGCAGCTCCCGGAGACGGTCACAGCTTGTCTGTAAGCGGATGCCGGGAGC
AGACAAGCCCGTCAGGGCGCGTCAGCGGGTGTTGGCGGGTGTCGGGGCTGGCTTAACTATGCGGCATCAG
AGCAGATTGTACTGAGAGTGCACCATAACGCATTTAAGCATAAACACGCACTATGCCGTTCTTCTCATGT
ATATATATATACAGGCAACACGCAGATATAGGTGCGACGTGAACAGTGAGCTGTATGTGCGCAGCTCGCG
TTGCATTTTCGGAAGCGCTCGTTTTCGGAAACGCTTTGAAGTTCCTATTCCGAAGTTCCTATTCTCTAGC
TAGAAAGTATAGGAACTTCAGAGCGCTTTTGAAAACCAAAAGCGCTCTGAAGACGCACTTTCAAAAAACC
AAAAACGCACCGGACTGTAACGAGCTACTAAAATATTGCGAATACCGCTTCCACAAACATTGCTCAAAAG
TATCTCTTTGCTATATATCTCTGTGCTATATCCCTATATAACCTACCCATCCACCTTTCGCTCCTTGAAC
TTGCATCTAAACTCGACCTCTACATTTTTTATGTTTATCTCTAGTATTACTCTTTAGACAAAAAAATTGT
AGTAAGAACTATTCATAGAGTGAATCGAAAACAATACGAAAATGTAAACATTTCCTATACGTAGTATATA
GAGACAAAATAGAAGAAACCGTTCATAATTTTCTGACCAATGAAGAATCATCAACGCTATCACTTTCTGT
TCACAAAGTATGCGCAATCCACATCGGTATAGAATATAATCGGGGATGCCTTTATCTTGAAAAAATGCAC
CCGCAGCTTCGCTAGTAATCAGTAAACGCGGGAAGTGGAGTCAGGCTTTTTTTATGGAAGAGAAAATAGA
CACCAAAGTAGCCTTCTTCTAACCTTAACGGACCTACAGTGCAAAAAGTTATCAAGAGACTGCATTATAG
AGCGCACAAAGGAGAAAAAAAGTAATCTAAGATGCTTTGTTAGAAAAATAGCGCTCTCGGGATGCATTTT
TGTAGAACAAAAAAGAAGTATAGATTCTTTGTTGGTAAAATAGCGCTCTCGCGTTGCATTTCTGTTCTGT
AAAAATGCAGCTCAGATTCTTTGTTTGAAAAATTAGCGCTCTCGCGTTGCATTTTTGTTTTACAAAAATG
AAGCACAGATTCTTCGTTGGTAAAATAGCGCTTTCGCGTTGCATTTCTGTTCTGTAAAAATGCAGCTCAG
ATTCTTTGTTTGAAAAATTAGCGCTCTCGCGTTGCATTTTTGTTCTACAAAATGAAGCACAGATGCTTCG
TTGCT
