>Addgene plasmid #24585 | pGADT7-ADH700-yeCherry-pTEF1(ashbya)-yeGFP-DHFR | addgene partial sequence | sequence record 30583 | 24585 with EXFP-R
ACCTTCTGGCATGGCAGACTTGAAAAAGTCATGTTGTTTCATATGATCTGGGTATCTAGAAAAACATTGA
ACACCATAAGTTAAAGTAGTGACTAAGGTTGGCCATGGAACTGGCAATTTACCAGTAGTACAAATAAATT
TTAAGGTCAATTTACCGTAAGTAGCATCACCTTCACCTTCACCGGAGACAGAAAATTTGTGACCATTAAC
ATCACCATCTAATTCAACCAAAATTGGGACAACACCAGTGAATAATTCTTCACCTTTAGACATGGTACCC
CGCGGGGTTGTTTATGTTCGGATGTGATGTGAGAACTGTATCCTAGCAAGATTTTAAAAGGAAGTATATG
AAAGAAGAACCTCAGTGGCAAATCCTAACCTTTTATATTTCTCTACAGGGGCGCGGCGTGGGGACAATTC
AACGCGTCTGTGAGGGGAGCGTTTCCCTGCTCGCAGGTCTGCAGCGAGGAGCCGTAATTTTTGCTTCGCG
CCGTGCGGCCATCAAAATGTATGGATGCAAATGATTATACATGGGGATGTATGGGCTAAATGTACGGGCG
ACAGTCACATCATGCCCCTGAGCTGCGCACGTCAAGACTGTCAAGGAGGGTATTCTGGGCCTCCATGTCC
GGCGGTTATTTGTACAATTCGTCCATTCCACCCGTTGAGTGCCTACCTTCAGCTCTTTCATATTGTTCCA
CAATAGTGTAATCTTCATTATGTGAAGTGATATCCAATTTAATGTTTACGTTATATGCACCAGGTAACTG
AACGGGCTTTTTAGCTTTAT
