>Addgene plasmid #24585 | pGADT7-ADH700-yeCherry-pTEF1(ashbya)-yeGFP-DHFR | addgene partial sequence | sequence record 30584 | 24585 with yADH1-F 5'-ATACGGCCTTCCTTCCAGTT
TGTCTTGCTATCAAGTATAAATAGACCTGCAATTATTAATCTTTTGTTTCCTCGTCATTGTTCTCGTTCC
CTTTCTTCCTTGTTTCTTTTTCTGCACAATATTTCAAGCTATACCAAGCATACAATCAACTCCGGTACCA
CTAGTATGGTAAGTAAGGGTGAAGAAGACAATATGGCGATCATTAAGGAATTCATGCGTTTCAAAGTACA
CATGGAGGGAAGCGTGAACGGACATGAATTTGAAATCGAAGGGGAAGGCGAAGGTAGACCATACGAAGGA
ACCCAGACCGCAAAGCTTAAAGTTACCAAAGGCGGGCCACTACCATTTGCATGGGATATCTTGAGCCCTC
AGTTTATGTATGGCAGTAAGGCCTACGTTAAACACCCAGCTGATATTCCCGACTATTTGAAATTGTCTTT
TCCAGAAGGATTCAAATGGGAAAGAGTAATGAATTTCGAGGACGGCGGAGTTGTTACTGTTACTCAAGAT
TCAAGTTTGCAAGACGGTGAATTTATTTACAAGGTCAAATTAAGAGGGACTAATTTCCCTAGTGATGGTC
CCGTCATGCAAAAGAAGACTATGGGTTGGGAAGCCTCATCTGAACGTATGTATCCAGAAGATGGCGCGCT
TAA
